>Addgene plasmid #187445 | DL145_plenti_TRE_iPAK4 | addgene full sequence | sequence record 368439 | Addgene NGS Result
GTGTCAGTTAGGGTGTGGAAAGTCCCCAGGCTCCCCAGCAGGCAGAAGTATGCAAAGCATGCATCTCAAT
TAGTCAGCAACCAGGTGTGGAAAGTCCCCAGGCTCCCCAGCAGGCAGAAGTATGCAAAGCATGCATCTCA
ATTAGTCAGCAACCATAGTCCCGCCCCTAACTCCGCCCATCCCGCCCCTAACTCCGCCCAGTTCCGCCCA
TTCTCCGCCCCATGGCTGACTAATTTTTTTTATTTATGCAGAGGCCGAGGCCGCCTCTGCCTCTGAGCTA
TTCCAGAAGTAGTGAGGAGGCTTTTTTGGAGGCCTAGGCTTTTGCAAAAAGCTCCCGGGAGCTTGTATAT
CCATTTTCGGATCTGATCAGCACGTGTTGACAATTAATCATCGGCATAGTATATCGGCATAGTATAATAC
GACAAGGTGAGGAACTAAACCATGGCCAAGTTGACCAGTGCCGTTCCGGTGCTCACCGCGCGCGACGTCG
CCGGAGCGGTCGAGTTCTGGACCGACCGGCTCGGGTTCTCCCGGGACTTCGTGGAGGACGACTTCGCCGG
TGTGGTCCGGGACGACGTGACCCTGTTCATCAGCGCGGTCCAGGACCAGGTGGTGCCGGACAACACCCTG
GCCTGGGTGTGGGTGCGCGGCCTGGACGAGCTGTACGCCGAGTGGTCGGAGGTCGTGTCCACGAACTTCC
GGGACGCCTCCGGGCCGGCCATGACCGAGATCGGCGAGCAGCCGTGGGGGCGGGAGTTCGCCCTGCGCGA
CCCGGCCGGCAACTGCGTGCACTTCGTGGCCGAGGAGCAGGACTGACACGTGCTACGAGATTTCGATTCC
ACCGCCGCCTTCTATGAAAGGTTGGGCTTCGGAATCGTTTTCCGGGACGCCGGCTGGATGATCCTCCAGC
GCGGGGATCTCATGCTGGAGTTCTTCGCCCACCCCAACTTGTTTATTGCAGCTTATAATGGTTACAAATA
AAGCAATAGCATCACAAATTTCACAAATAAAGCATTTTTTTCACTGCATTCTAGTTGTGGTTTGTCCAAA
CTCATCAATGTATCTTATCATGTCTGTATACCGTCGACCTCTAGCTAGAGCTTGGCGTAATCATGGTCAT
AGCTGTTTCCTGTGTGAAATTGTTATCCGCTCACAATTCCACACAACATACGAGCCGGAAGCATAAAGTG
TAAAGCCTGGGGTGCCTAATGAGTGAGCTAACTCACATTAATTGCGTTGCGCTCACTGCCCGCTTTCCAG
TCGGGAAACCTGTCGTGCCAGCTGCATTAATGAATCGGCCAACGCGCGGGGAGAGGCGGTTTGCGTATTG
GGCGCTCTTCCGCTTCCTCGCTCACTGACTCGCTGCGCTCGGTCGTTCGGCTGCGGCGAGCGGTATCAGC
TCACTCAAAGGCGGTAATACGGTTATCCACAGAATCAGGGGATAACGCAGGAAAGAACATGTGAGCAAAA
GGCCAGCAAAAGGCCAGGAACCGTAAAAAGGCCGCGTTGCTGGCGTTTTTCCATAGGCTCCGCCCCCCTG
ACGAGCATCACAAAAATCGACGCTCAAGTCAGAGGTGGCGAAACCCGACAGGACTATAAAGATACCAGGC
GTTTCCCCCTGGAAGCTCCCTCGTGCGCTCTCCTGTTCCGACCCTGCCGCTTACCGGATACCTGTCCGCC
TTTCTCCCTTCGGGAAGCGTGGCGCTTTCTCATAGCTCACGCTGTAGGTATCTCAGTTCGGTGTAGGTCG
TTCGCTCCAAGCTGGGCTGTGTGCACGAACCCCCCGTTCAGCCCGACCGCTGCGCCTTATCCGGTAACTA
TCGTCTTGAGTCCAACCCGGTAAGACACGACTTATCGCCACTGGCAGCAGCCACTGGTAACAGGATTAGC
AGAGCGAGGTATGTAGGCGGTGCTACAGAGTTCTTGAAGTGGTGGCCTAACTACGGCTACACTAGAAGAA
CAGTATTTGGTATCTGCGCTCTGCTGAAGCCAGTTACCTTCGGAAAAAGAGTTGGTAGCTCTTGATCCGG
CAAACAAACCACCGCTGGTAGCGGTGGTTTTTTTGTTTGCAAGCAGCAGATTACGCGCAGAAAAAAAGGA
TCTCAAGAAGATCCTTTGATCTTTTCTACGGGGTCTGACGCTCAGTGGAACGAAAACTCACGTTAAGGGA
TTTTGGTCATGAGATTATCAAAAAGGATCTTCACCTAGATCCTTTTAAATTAAAAATGAAGTTTTAAATC
AATCTAAAGTATATATGAGTAAACTTGGTCTGACAGTTACCAATGCTTAATCAGTGAGGCACCTATCTCA
GCGATCTGTCTATTTCGTTCATCCATAGTTGCCTGACTCCCCGTCGTGTAGATAACTACGATACGGGAGG
GCTTACCATCTGGCCCCAGTGCTGCAATGATACCGCGAGACCCACGCTCACCGGCTCCAGATTTATCAGC
AATAAACCAGCCAGCCGGAAGGGCCGAGCGCAGAAGTGGTCCTGCAACTTTATCCGCCTCCATCCAGTCT
ATTAATTGTTGCCGGGAAGCTAGAGTAAGTAGTTCGCCAGTTAATAGTTTGCGCAACGTTGTTGCCATTG
CTACAGGCATCGTGGTGTCACGCTCGTCGTTTGGTATGGCTTCATTCAGCTCCGGTTCCCAACGATCAAG
GCGAGTTACATGATCCCCCATGTTGTGCAAAAAAGCGGTTAGCTCCTTCGGTCCTCCGATCGTTGTCAGA
AGTAAGTTGGCCGCAGTGTTATCACTCATGGTTATGGCAGCACTGCATAATTCTCTTACTGTCATGCCAT
CCGTAAGATGCTTTTCTGTGACTGGTGAGTACTCAACCAAGTCATTCTGAGAATAGTGTATGCGGCGACC
GAGTTGCTCTTGCCCGGCGTCAATACGGGATAATACCGCGCCACATAGCAGAACTTTAAAAGTGCTCATC
ATTGGAAAACGTTCTTCGGGGCGAAAACTCTCAAGGATCTTACCGCTGTTGAGATCCAGTTCGATGTAAC
CCACTCGTGCACCCAACTGATCTTCAGCATCTTTTACTTTCACCAGCGTTTCTGGGTGAGCAAAAACAGG
AAGGCAAAATGCCGCAAAAAAGGGAATAAGGGCGACACGGAAATGTTGAATACTCATACTCTTCCTTTTT
CAATATTATTGAAGCATTTATCAGGGTTATTGTCTCATGAGCGGATACATATTTGAATGTATTTAGAAAA
ATAAACAAATAGGGGTTCCGCGCACATTTCCCCGAAAAGTGCCACCTGACGTCGACGGATCGGGAGATCT
CCCGATCCCCTATGGTGCACTCTCAGTACAATCTGCTCTGATGCCGCATAGTTAAGCCAGTATCTGCTCC
CTGCTTGTGTGTTGGAGGTCGCTGAGTAGTGCGCGAGCAAAATTTAAGCTACAACAAGGCAAGGCTTGAC
CGACAATTGCATGAAGAATCTGCTTAGGGTTAGGCGTTTTGCGCTGCTTCGCGATGTACGGGCCAGATAT
ACGCGTTGACATTGATTATTGACTAGTTATTAATAGTAATCAATTACGGGGTCATTAGTTCATAGCCCAT
ATATGGAGTTCCGCGTTACATAACTTACGGTAAATGGCCCGCCTGGCTGACCGCCCAACGACCCCCGCCC
ATTGACGTCAATAATGACGTATGTTCCCATAGTAACGCCAATAGGGACTTTCCATTGACGTCAATGGGTG
GAGTATTTACGGTAAACTGCCCACTTGGCAGTACATCAAGTGTATCATATGCCAAGTACGCCCCCTATTG
ACGTCAATGACGGTAAATGGCCCGCCTGGCATTATGCCCAGTACATGACCTTATGGGACTTTCCTACTTG
GCAGTACATCTACGTATTAGTCATCGCTATTACCATGGTGATGCGGTTTTGGCAGTACATCAATGGGCGT
GGATAGCGGTTTGACTCACGGGGATTTCCAAGTCTCCACCCCATTGACGTCAATGGGAGTTTGTTTTGGC
ACCAAAATCAACGGGACTTTCCAAAATGTCGTAACAACTCCGCCCCATTGACGCAAATGGGCGGTAGGCG
TGTACGGTGGGAGGTCTATATAAGCAGCGCGTTTTGCCTGTACTGGGTCTCTCTGGTTAGACCAGATCTG
AGCCTGGGAGCTCTCTGGCTAACTAGGGAACCCACTGCTTAAGCCTCAATAAAGCTTGCCTTGAGTGCTT
CAAGTAGTGTGTGCCCGTCTGTTGTGTGACTCTGGTAACTAGAGATCCCTCAGACCCTTTTAGTCAGTGT
GGAAAATCTCTAGCAGTGGCGCCCGAACAGGGACTTGAAAGCGAAAGGGAAACCAGAGGAGCTCTCTCGA
CGCAGGACTCGGCTTGCTGAAGCGCGCACGGCAAGAGGCGAGGGGCGGCGACTGGTGAGTACGCCAAAAA
TTTTGACTAGCGGAGGCTAGAAGGAGAGAGATGGGTGCGAGAGCGTCAGTATTAAGCGGGGGAGAATTAG
ATCGCGATGGGAAAAAATTCGGTTAAGGCCAGGGGGAAAGAAAAAATATAAATTAAAACATATAGTATGG
GCAAGCAGGGAGCTAGAACGATTCGCAGTTAATCCTGGCCTGTTAGAAACATCAGAAGGCTGTAGACAAA
TACTGGGACAGCTACAACCATCCCTTCAGACAGGATCAGAAGAACTTAGATCATTATATAATACAGTAGC
AACCCTCTATTGTGTGCATCAAAGGATAGAGATAAAAGACACCAAGGAAGCTTTAGACAAGATAGAGGAA
GAGCAAAACAAAAGTAAGACCACCGCACAGCAAGCGGCCGCTGATCTTCAGACCTGGAGGAGGAGATATG
AGGGACAATTGGAGAAGTGAATTATATAAATATAAAGTAGTAAAAATTGAACCATTAGGAGTAGCACCCA
CCAAGGCAAAGAGAAGAGTGGTGCAGAGAGAAAAAAGAGCAGTGGGAATAGGAGCTTTGTTCCTTGGGTT
CTTGGGAGCAGCAGGAAGCACTATGGGCGCAGCGTCAATGACGCTGACGGTACAGGCCAGACAATTATTG
TCTGGTATAGTGCAGCAGCAGAACAATTTGCTGAGGGCTATTGAGGCGCAACAGCATCTGTTGCAACTCA
CAGTCTGGGGCATCAAGCAGCTCCAGGCAAGAATCCTGGCTGTGGAAAGATACCTAAAGGATCAACAGCT
CCTGGGGATTTGGGGTTGCTCTGGAAAACTCATTTGCACCACTGCTGTGCCTTGGAATGCTAGTTGGAGT
AATAAATCTCTGGAACAGATTTGGAATCACACGACCTGGATGGAGTGGGACAGAGAAATTAACAATTACA
CAAGCTTAATACACTCCTTAATTGAAGAATCGCAAAACCAGCAAGAAAAGAATGAACAAGAATTATTGGA
ATTAGATAAATGGGCAAGTTTGTGGAATTGGTTTAACATAACAAATTGGCTGTGGTATATAAAATTATTC
ATAATGATAGTAGGAGGCTTGGTAGGTTTAAGAATAGTTTTTGCTGTACTTTCTATAGTGAATAGAGTTA
GGCAGGGATATTCACCATTATCGTTTCAGACCCACCTCCCAACCCCGAGGGGACCCGACAGGCCCGAAGG
AATAGAAGAAGAAGGTGGAGAGAGAGACAGAGACAGATCCATTCGATTAGTGAACGGATCGGCACTGCGT
GCGCCAATTCTGCAGACAAATGGCAGTATTCATCCACAATTTTAAAAGAAAAGGGGGGATTGGGGGGTAC
AGTGCAGGGGAAAGAATAGTAGACATAATAGCAACAGACATACAAACTAAAGAATTACAAAAACAAATTA
CAAAAATTCAAAATTTTCGGGTTTATTACAGGGACAGCAGAGATCCAGTTTGGTTAATTAACCATTCGCC
ATTCAGGCTGCGCAACTGTTGGGAAGGGCGATCGGTGCGGGCCTCTTCGCTATTACGCCAGCTGGCGAAA
GGGGGATGTGCTGCAAGGCGATTAAGTTGGGTAACGCCAGGGTTTTCCCAGTCACGACGTTGTAAAACGA
CGGCCAGTGAGCGCGCGTAATACGACTCACTATAGGGCGAATTGGCTTTCGTCTTCACTCGAGTTTACTC
CCTATCAGTGATAGAGAACGTATGTCGAGTTTACTCCCTATCAGTGATAGAGAACGATGTCGAGTTTACT
CCCTATCAGTGATAGAGAACGTATGTCGAGTTTACTCCCTATCAGTGATAGAGAACGTATGTCGAGTTTA
CTCCCTATCAGTGATAGAGAACGTATGTCGAGTTTATCCCTATCAGTGATAGAGAACGTATGTCGAGTTT
ACTCCCTATCAGTGATAGAGAACGTATGTCGAGGTAGGCGTGTACGGTGGGAGGCCTATATAAGCAGAGC
TCGTTTAGTGAACCGTCAGATCGCCTGGAACCGGTGCCACCATGGACTACAAGGACGACGATGATAAGTC
CGGATCCGAAGCAGAGGACTGGACAGCAGCCCTACTGAACAGGGGTCGCAGTCGCCAGCCCCTGGTACTA
GGGGACAATTGCTTTGCTGACTTGGTGCACAACTGGATGGAGCTGCCTGAGGAATTCCCCGCCGCCCCTG
CTGTTCCTGGGCCCCCTGGCCCCCGCTCACCACAGCGGGAGCCACAGCGAGTATCCCATGAGCAGTTCCG
GGCTGCCCTGCAGCTGGTGGTGGACCCAGGCGACCCCCGCTCCTACCTGGACAACTTCATCAAGATTGGC
GAGGGCTCCACGGGCATCGTGTGCATCGCCACCGTGCGCAGCTCGGGCAAGCTGGTGGCCGTCAAGAAGA
TGGACCTGCGCAAGCAGCAGAGGCGCGAGCTGCTCTTCAACGAGGTGGTAATCATGAGGGACTACCAGCA
CGAGAATGTGGTGGAGATGTACAACAGCTACCTGGTGGGGGACGAGCTCTGGGTGGTCATGGAGTTCCTG
GAAGGAGGCGCCCTCACCGACATCGTCACCCACACCAGGATGAACGAGGAGCAGATCGCAGCCGTGTGCC
TTGCAGTGCTGCAGGCCCTGTCGGTGCTCCACGCCCAGGGCGTCATCCACCGGGACATCAAGAGCGACTC
GATCCTGCTGACCCATGATGGCAGGGTGAAGCTGTCAGACTTTGGGTTCTGCGCCCAGGTGAGCAAGGAA
GTGCCCCGAAGGAAGTCGCTGGTCGGCACGCCCTACTGGATGGCCCCAGAGCTCATCTCCCGCCTTCCCT
ACGGGCCAGAGGTAGACATCTGGTCGCTGGGGATAATGGTGATTGAGATGGTGGACGGAGAGCCCCCCTA
CTTCAACGAGCCACCCCTCAAAGCCATGAAGATGATTCGGGACAACCTGCCACCCCGACTGAAGAACCTG
CACAAGGTGTCGCCATCCCTGAAGGGCTTCCTGGACCGCCTGCTGGTGCGAGACCCTGCCCAGCGGGCCA
CGGCAGCCGAGCTGCTGAAGCACCCATTCCTGGCCAAGGCAGGGCCGCCTGCCAGCATCGTGCCCCTCAT
GCGCCAGAACCGCACCAGATGAGCGGCCGCGATATCAAGCTTATCGATAATCAACCTCTGGATTACAAAA
TTTGTGAAAGATTGACTGGTATTCTTAACTATGTTGCTCCTTTTACGCTATGTGGATACGCTGCTTTAAT
GCCTTTGTATCATGCTATTGCTTCCCGTATGGCTTTCATTTTCTCCTCCTTGTATAAATCCTGGTTGCTG
TCTCTTTATGAGGAGTTGTGGCCCGTTGTCAGGCAACGTGGCGTGGTGTGCACTGTGTTTGCTGACGCAA
CCCCCACTGGTTGGGGCATTGCCACCACCTGTCAGCTCCTTTCCGGGACTTTCGCTTTCCCCCTCCCTAT
TGCCACGGCGGAACTCATCGCCGCCTGCCTTGCCCGCTGCTGGACAGGGGCTCGGCTGTTGGGCACTGAC
AATTCCGTGGTGTTGTCGGGGAAATCATCGTCCTTTCCTTGGCTGCTCGCCTGTGTTGCCACCTGGATTC
TGCGCGGGACGTCCTTCTGCTACGTCCCTTCGGCCCTCAATCCAGCGGACCTTCCTTCCCGCGGCCTGCT
GCCGGCTCTGCGGCCTCTTCCGCGTCTTCGCCTTCGCCCTCAGACGAGTCGGATCTCCCTTTGGGCCGCC
TCCCCGCATCGATACCGTCGACCTCGAGACCTAGAAAAACATGGAGCAATCACAAGTAGCAATACAGCAG
CTACCAATGCTGATTGTGCCTGGCTAGAAGCACAAGAGGAGGAGGAGGTGGGTTTTCCAGTCACACCTCA
GGTACCTTTAAGACCAATGACTTACAAGGCAGCTGTAGATCTTAGCCACTTTTTAAAAGAAAAGGGGGGA
CTGGAAGGGCTAATTCACTCCCAACGAAGACAAGATATCCTTGATCTGTGGATCTACCACACACAAGGCT
ACTTCCCTGATTGGCAGAACTACACACCAGGGCCAGGGATCAGATATCCACTGACCTTTGGATGGTGCTA
CAAGCTAGTACCAGTTGAGCAAGAGAAGGTAGAAGAAGCCAATGAAGGAGAGAACACCCGCTTGTTACAC
CCTGTGAGCCTGCATGGGATGGATGACCCGGAGAGAGAAGTATTAGAGTGGAGGTTTGACAGCCGCCTAG
CATTTCATCACATGGCCCGAGAGCTGCATCCGGACTGTACTGGGTCTCTCTGGTTAGACCAGATCTGAGC
CTGGGAGCTCTCTGGCTAACTAGGGAACCCACTGCTTAAGCCTCAATAAAGCTTGCCTTGAGTGCTTCAA
GTAGTGTGTGCCCGTCTGTTGTGTGACTCTGGTAACTAGAGATCCCTCAGACCCTTTTAGTCAGTGTGGA
AAATCTCTAGCAGGGCCCGTTTAAACCCGCTGATCAGCCTCGACTGTGCCTTCTAGTTGCCAGCCATCTG
TTGTTTGCCCCTCCCCCGTGCCTTCCTTGACCCTGGAAGGTGCCACTCCCACTGTCCTTTCCTAATAAAA
TGAGGAAATTGCATCGCATTGTCTGAGTAGGTGTCATTCTATTCTGGGGGGTGGGGTGGGGCAGGACAGC
AAGGGGGAGGATTGGGAAGACAATAGCAGGCATGCTGGGGATGCGGTGGGCTCTATGGCTTCTGAGGCGG
AAAGAACCAGCTGGGGCTCTAGGGGGTATCCCC
[124 nt withheld, positions 9134-9257]
C
[91 nt withheld, positions 9259-9349]
A
[49 nt withheld, positions 9351-9399]
CCTTTGACGTTGGAGTCCACGTTCTTT
[37 nt withheld, positions 9427-9463]
ACCCTATCTCGGTCTATTCTTTTGATTTATAAGGGATTTTGCCGATTTCGGCCTATTGGTTAAAAAATGA
GCTGATTTAACAAAAATTTAACGCGAATTAATTCTGTGGAATGT
Features (pLannotate 1.2.2; 34 found; start..end, strand, type, name):
    376..423     +  promoter       EM7 promoter: synthetic bacterial promoter&nbsp
    442..816     +  CDS            BleoR: antibiotic-binding protein; Sh ble from Streptoalloteichus hindustanus; confers resistance to bleomycin, phleomycin, and Zeocin™
    826..951     +  CDS            ble (fragment): BLE_KLEPN - Experimental evidence at protein level: Swiss-Prot protein existence level 1. Binding protein with a strong affinity to the bleomycin family of antibiotics. Binds to CL990; an antimitotic-antibiotic compound. From Klebsiella pneumoniae.
    946..1067    +  polyA_signal   SV40 poly(A) signal: SV40 polyadenylation signal
   1140..1156    -  protein_bind   lac operator: The lac repressor binds to the lac operator to inhibit transcription in E. coli. This inhibition can be relieved by adding lactose or isopropyl-β-D-thiogalactopyranoside (IPTG). lac repressor encoded by lacI
   1164..1194    -  promoter       lac promoter: promoter for the E. coli lac operon
   1209..1230    -  protein_bind   CAP binding site: CAP binding activates transcription in the presence of cAMP. E. coli catabolite activator protein
   1243..1335    -  CDS            lacI (fragment): lac repressor; lacI; The lac repressor binds to the lac operator to inhibit transcription in E. coli. This inhibition can be relieved by adding lactose or isopropyl-β-D-thiogalactopyranoside (IPTG).
   1518..2106    -  rep_origin     ori: high-copy-number ColE1/pMB1/pBR322/pUC origin of replication
   2277..3137    -  CDS            AmpR: β-lactamase; bla; confers resistance to ampicillin, carbenicillin, and related antibiotics
   3138..3242    -  promoter       AmpR promoter: bla
   3301..3353    -  misc_feature   bom (fragment): basis of mobility region from pBR322
   3508..3887    +  enhancer       CMV enhancer: human cytomegalovirus immediate early enhancer
   3888..4087    +  promoter       CMV promoter: human cytomegalovirus (CMV) immediate early promoter
   4105..4285    +  LTR            5' LTR (truncated): truncated 5' long terminal repeat (LTR) from HIV-1
   4332..4457    +  misc_feature   HIV-1 Ψ: packaging signal of human immunodeficiency virus type 1
   4441..4804    +  CDS            HIV-1 gag (fragment): gag protein from human immunodeficiency virus 1; gag
   4950..5183    +  misc_feature   RRE: The Rev response element (RRE) of HIV-1 allows for Rev-dependent mRNA export from the nucleus to the cytoplasm.
   5560..5660    +  CDS            Rev (fragment): human immunodeficiency virus 1 (HIV-1) Rev protein; rev; enhances nuclear export of unspliced and incompletely spliced viral mRNAs
   5710..5827    +  misc_feature   cPPT/CTS: central polypurine tract and central termination sequence of HIV-1
   5875..6030    -  CDS            lacZα (fragment): LacZα fragment of β-galactosidase; lacZ fragment
   6038..6056    +  promoter       T7 promoter: promoter for bacteriophage T7 RNA polymerase
   6081..6395    +  promoter       tight TRE promoter: Tet-responsive promoter PTight, consisting of seven tet operator sequences followed by the minimal CMV promoter
   6418..6434    +  CDS            FLAG (fragment): FLAG® epitope tag, followed by an enterokinase cleavage site
   6442..6561    +  CDS            Inka1 (fragment): INKA1_MOUSE - Also known as Fam212a. Experimental evidence at protein level: Swiss-Prot protein existence level 1. Inhibitor of the serine/threonine-protein kinase PAK4. Acts by binding PAK4 in a substrate-like manner, inhibiting the protein kinase activity. From Mus musculus (Mouse).
   6568..7509    +  CDS            PAK4 (fragment): PAK4_HUMAN - Also known as KIAA1142. Experimental evidence at protein level: Swiss-Prot protein existence level 1. Serine/threonine protein kinase that plays a role in a variety of different signaling pathways including cytoskeleton regulation, cell migration, growth, proliferation or cell survival. Activation by various effectors including growth factor receptors or active CDC42 and RAC1 results in a conformational change and a subsequent autophosphorylation on several serine and/or threonine residues. Phosphorylates and inactivates the protein phosphatase SSH1, leading to increased inhibitor
   7520..7539    +  misc_feature   MCS (fragment): pBluescript multiple cloning site
   7539..8127    +  misc_feature   WPRE: woodchuck hepatitis virus posttranscriptional regulatory element
   8064..8645    +  CDS            nef (fragment): NEF_HV1H2 - Experimental evidence at protein level: Swiss-Prot protein existence level 1. Extracellular Nef protein targets CD4(+) T-lymphocytes for apoptosis by interacting with CXCR4 surface receptors. From Human immunodeficiency virus type 1 group M subtype B (isolate HXB2) (HIV-1).
   8652..8832    +  LTR            5' LTR (truncated): truncated 5' long terminal repeat (LTR) from HIV-1
   8864..9088    +  polyA_signal   bGH poly(A) signal: bovine growth hormone polyadenylation signal
   9092..9113    +  promoter       SV40 promoter (fragment): SV40 enhancer and early promoter
   9134..9562    +  rep_origin     f1 ori (sequence partly withheld): f1 bacteriophage origin of replication; arrow indicates direction of (+) strand synthesis
   9576..328     +  promoter       SV40 promoter (across the origin): SV40 enhancer and early promoter
