[The description below was written by a language model from this plasmid's Addgene catalogue record and pLannotate feature annotations shown in this document.]
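Description:
DL145_plenti_TRE_iPAK4 is a 9.6 kb lentiviral transfer plasmid for doxycycline-regulated (Tet-On) expression of iPAK4 in mammalian cells. It is propagated in E. coli through a high-copy ColE1/pUC-type origin with ampicillin resistance (β-lactamase). An f1 origin is also present. Outside the viral region, the backbone carries an SV40 promoter/EM7 promoter–driven bleomycin/Zeocin resistance gene with an SV40 polyadenylation signal. Because this cassette lies outside the LTRs, it would not be packaged into virus. The viral genome is arranged in the third-generation style. A CMV enhancer/promoter replaces the upstream portion of the 5' LTR to drive genomic RNA synthesis in packaging cells. It is followed by the HIV-1 Ψ packaging signal with a gag fragment, the Rev response element for nuclear export of unspliced RNA, and the cPPT/CTS element that aids nuclear import. The genome ends in a truncated 3' LTR and a bGH polyadenylation signal.

The payload sits between the cPPT and a WPRE, which enhances transcript stability and expression. A tight TRE promoter, made of seven tet operators upstream of a minimal CMV promoter, drives an approximately 1.1 kb synthetic open reading frame. This consists of a short region annotated as a partial FLAG tag, a fragment of mouse Inka1 (the INKA box, a substrate-like inhibitor of PAK4) and a fragment of human PAK4. No tetracycline transactivator is annotated, so induction presumably requires rtTA supplied separately. The associated publication concerns time-tagged "ticker tape" intracellular recordings, but the record does not spell out the specific role of iPAK4 beyond its inducible expression.
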