Addgene plasmid #187445: DL145_plenti_TRE_iPAK4
Purpose: Tet-On inducible expression of iPAK4 in a lentiviral backbone
Depositing lab: Adam Cohen. Depositing organization: Harvard University. Publication: Time-tagged ticker tapes for intracellular recordings. Lin D, Li X, Moult E, Park P, Tang B, Shen H, Grimm JB, Falco N, Jia BZ, Baker D, Lavis LD, Cohen AE. Nat Biotechnol. 2023 Jan 2. doi: 10.1038/s41587-022-01524-7. PubMed 36593408.
Backbone
  Vector backbone: lentiviral
  Backbone size w/o insert (bp): 8476
  Total vector size (bp): 9577
  Vector type: Mammalian Expression, Lentiviral
Growth in bacteria
  Bacterial resistance: Ampicillin, 100 μg/mL
  Growth temperature: 30°C
  Growth strain: NEB Stable
  Copy number: Unknown
Gene/Insert
  Gene/Insert name: INKA-box-Pak4
  Species: Synthetic
  Insert size (bp): 1100
Terms and licenses: Academic/Nonprofit Terms; Industry Terms: Not Available to Industry
Depositor comments: Please visit https://doi.org/10.1101/2021.10.13.463862 for bioRxiv preprint.
How to cite: DL145_plenti_TRE_iPAK4 was a gift from Adam Cohen (Addgene plasmid # 187445 ; http://n2t.net/addgene:187445 ; RRID:Addgene_187445)
